>Addgene plasmid #103369 | LSB-hsa-miR-223-3p | depositor full sequence | sequence record 195787 | Full Sequence
AATTGAGGGGATAACGCAGGAAAGAACATGTGAGCAAAAGGCCAGCAAAAGGCCAGGAACCGTAAAAAGG
CCGCGTTGCTGGCGTTTTTCCATAGGCTCCGCCCCCCTGACGAGCATCACAAAAATCGACGCTCAAGTCA
GAGGTGGCGAAACCCGACAGGACTATAAAGATACCAGGCGTTTCCCCCTGGAAGCTCCCTCGTGCGCTCT
CCTGTTCCGACCCTGCCGCTTACCGGATACCTGTCCGCCTTTCTCCCTTCGGGAAGCGTGGCGCTTTCTC
ATAGCTCACGCTGTAGGTATCTCAGTTCGGTGTAGGTCGTTCGCTCCAAGCTGGGCTGTGTGCACGAACC
CCCCGTTCAGCCCGACCGCTGCGCCTTATCCGGTAACTATCGTCTTGAGTCCAACCCGGTAAGACACGAC
TTATCGCCACTGGCAGCAGCCACTGGTAACAGGATTAGCAGAGCGAGGTATGTAGGCGGTGCTACAGAGT
TCTTGAAGTGGTGGCCTAACTACGGCTACACTAGAAGAACAGTATTTGGTATCTGCGCTCTGCTGAAGCC
AGTTACCTTCGGAAAAAGAGTTGGTAGCTCTTGATCCGGCAAACAAACCACCGCTGGTAGCGGTGGTTTT
TTTGTTTGCAAGCAGCAGATTACGCGCAGAAAAAAAGGATCTCAAGAAGATCCTTTGATCTTTTCTACGG
GGTCTGACGCTCAGTGGAACGAAAACTCACGTTAAGGGATTTTGGTCATGAGATTATCAAAAAGGATCTT
CACCTAGATCCTTTTAAATTAAAAATGAAGTTTTAAATCAATCTAAAGTATATATGAGTAAACTTGGTCT
GACAGTTACCAATGCTTAATCAGTGAGGCACCTATCTCAGCGATCTGTCTATTTCGTTCATCCATAGTTG
CCTGACTCCCCGTCGTGTAGATAACTACGATACGGGAGGGCTTACCATCTGGCCCCAGTGCTGCAATGAT
ACCGCGAGAACCACGCTCACCGGCTCCAGATTTATCAGCAATAAACCAGCCAGCCGGAAGGGCCGAGCGC
AGAAGTGGTCCTGCAACTTTATCCGCCTCCATCCAGTCTATTAATTGTTGCCGGGAAGCTAGAGTAAGTA
GTTCGCCAGTTAATAGTTTGCGCAACGTTGTTGCCATTGCTACAGGCATCGTGGTGTCACGCTCGTCGTT
TGGTATGGCTTCATTCAGCTCCGGTTCCCAACGATCAAGGCGAGTTACATGATCCCCCATGTTGTGCAAA
AAAGCGGTTAGCTCCTTCGGTCCTCCGATCGTTGTCAGAAGTAAGTTGGCCGCAGTGTTATCACTCATGG
TTATGGCAGCACTGCATAATTCTCTTACTGTCATGCCATCCGTAAGATGCTTTTCTGTGACTGGTGAGTA
CTCAACCAAGTCATTCTGAGAATAGTGTATGCGGCGACCGAGTTGCTCTTGCCCGGCGTCAATACGGGAT
AATACCGCGCCACATAGCAGAACTTTAAAAGTGCTCATCATTGGAAAACGTTCTTCGGGGCGAAAACTCT
CAAGGATCTTACCGCTGTTGAGATCCAGTTCGATGTAACCCACTCGTGCACCCAACTGATCTTCAGCATC
TTTTACTTTCACCAGCGTTTCTGGGTGAGCAAAAACAGGAAGGCAAAATGCCGCAAAAAAGGGAATAAGG
GCGACACGGAAATGTTGAATACTCATACTCTTCCTTTTTCAATATTATTGAAGCATTTATCAGGGTTATT
GTCTCATGAGCGGATACATATTTGAATGTAGCTCCGAATTTCTCGAGGGCTTGTCGACGACGGCGGTCTC
CGTCGTCAGGATCATGAATTCGACCCGCCTGCCACCATGACCGAGTACAAGCCCACGGTGCGCCTCGCCA
CCCGCGACGACGTCCCCCGGGCCGTACGCACCCTCGCCGCCGCGTTCGCCGACTACCCCGCCACGCGCCA
CACCGTCGACCCGGACCGCCACATCGAGCGGGTCACCGAGCTGCAAGAACTCTTCCTCACGCGCGTCGGG
CTCGACATCGGCAAGGTGTGGGTCGCGGACGACGGCGCCGCGGTGGCGGTCTGGACCACGCCGGAGAGCG
TCGAAGCGGGGGCGGTGTTCGCCGAGATCGGCCCGCGCATGGCCGAGTTGAGCGGTTCCCGGCTGGCCGC
GCAGCAACAGATGGAAGGCCTCCTGGCGCCGCACCGGCCCAAGGAGCCCGCGTGGTTCCTGGCCACCGTC
GGCGTCTCGCCCGACCACCAGGGCAAGGGTCTGGGCAGCGCCGTCGTGCTCCCCGGAGTGGAGGCGGCCG
AGCGCGCCGGGGTGCCCGCCTTCCTGGAGACATCCGCGCCCCGCAACCTCCCCTTCTACGAGCGGCTCGG
CTTCACCGTCACCGCCGACGTCGAGGTGCCCGAAGGACCGCGCACCTGGTGCATGACCCGCAAGCCCGGT
GCCTGATACGCGTGAATTCACTCCTCAGGTGCAGGCTGCCTATCAGAAGGTGGTGGCTGGTGTGGCCAAT
GCCCTGGCTCACAAATACCACTGAGATCTTTTTCCCTCTGCCAAAAATTATGGGGACATCATGAAGCCCC
TTGAGCATCTGACTTCTGGCTAATAAAGGAAATTTATTTTCATTGCAATAGTGTGTTGGAATTTTTTGTG
TCTCTCACTCGGAAGGACATATGGGAGGGCAAATCATTTAAAACATCAGAATGAGTATTTGGTTTAGAGT
TTGGCAACATATGCCCATATGCTGGCTGCCATGAACAAAGGTTGGCTATAAAGAGGTCATCAGTATATGA
AACAGCCCCCTGCTGTCCATTCCTTATTCCATAGAAAAGCCTTGACTTGAGGTTAGATTTTTTTTATATT
TTGTTTTGTGTTATTTTTTTCTTTAACATCCCTAAAATTTTCCTTACATGTTTTACTAGCCAGATTTTTC
CTCCTCTCCTGACTACTCCCAGTCATAGCTGTCCCTCTTCTCTTATGGAGATCCCTCGACCTGCAGCCCA
AGCTTGAATTCTCTAGAATTACCCTGTTATCCCTATGCTTGGTTTACCGAGCTCTTATTGGTTTTCAAAC
TTCATTGACTGTGCCCAACGCGCCTGGGAGCTCACGGGGACAGCCCCCCCCCAAAGCCCCCAGGGATGTA
ATTACGTCCCTCCCCCGCTAGGGGGCAGCAGCGAGCCGCCCGGGGCTCCGCTCCGGTCCGGCGCTCCCCC
CGCATCCCCGAGCCGGCAGCGTGCGGGGACAGCCCGGGCACGGGGAAGGTGGCACGGGATCGCTTTCCTC
TGAACGCTTCTCGCTGCTCTTTGAGCCTGCAGACACCTGGGGGGATACGGGGAAAAAGCTAGGCTGAAAG
ACCGGTTCTTAGAATGACACGCGCCTGGGAGCTCACGGGGACAGCCCCCCCCCAAAGCCCCCAGGGATGT
AATTACGTCCCTCCCCCGCTAGGGGGCAGCAGCGAGCCGCCCGGGGCTCCGCTCCGGTCCGGCGCTCCCC
CCGCATCCCCGAGCCGGCAGCGTGCGGGGACAGCCCGGGCACGGGGAAGGTGGCACGGGATCGCTTTCCT
CTGAACGCTTCTCGCTGCTCTTTGAGCCTGCAGACACCTGGGGGGATACGGGGAAAAAGCTAACTTCTGA
GACGACAACTTTGTATAGAAAAGTTGGCTCCGAATTCGCCCTTGACAGCAGAGATCCAGTTTGGTTAATT
AATTGGCTCCGGTGCCCGTCAGTGGGCAGAGCGCACATCGCCCACAGTCCCCGAGAAGTTGTGGGGAGGG
GTCGGCAATTGAACCGGTGCCTAGAGAAGGTGGCGCGGGGTAAACTGGGAAAGTGATGTCGTGTACTGGC
TCCGCCTTTTTCCCGAGGGTGGGGGAGAACCGTATATAAGTGCAGTAGTCGCCGTGAACGTTCTTTTTCG
CAACGGGTTTGCCGCCAGAACACAGGTAAGTGCCGTGTGTGGTTCCCGCGGGCCTGGCCTCTTTACGGGT
TATGGCCCTTGCGTGCCTTGAATTACTTCCACCTGGCTGCAGTACGTGATTCTTGATCCCGAGCTTCGGG
TTGGAAGTGGGTGGGAGAGTTCGAGGCCTTGCGCTTAAGGAGCCCCTTCGCCTCGTGCTTGAGTTGAGGC
CTGGCCTGGGCGCTGGGGCCGCCGCGTGCGAATCTGGTGGCACCTTCGCGCCTGTCTCGCTGCTTTCGAT
AAGTCTCTAGCCATTTAAAATTTTTGATGACCTGCTGCGACGCTTTTTTTCTGGCAAGATAGTCTTGTAA
ATGCGGGCCAAGATCTGCACACTGGTATTTCGGTTTTTGGGGCCGCGGGCGGCGACGGGGCCCGTGCGTC
CCAGCGCACATGTTCGGCGAGGCGGGGCCTGCGAGCGCGGCCACCGAGAATCGGACGGGGGTAGTCTCAA
GCTGGCCGGCCTGCTCTGGTGCCTGGCCTCGCGCCGCCGTGTATCGCCCCGCCCTGGGCGGCAAGGCTGG
CCCGGTCGGCACCAGTTGCGTGAGCGGAAAGATGGCCGCTTCCCGGCCCTGCTGCAGGGAGCTCAAAATG
GAGGACGCGGCGCTCGGGAGAGCGGGCGGGTGAGTCACCCACACAAAGGAAAAGGGCCTTTCCGTCCTCA
GCCGTCGCTTCATGTGACTCCACGGAGTACCGGGCGCCGTCCAGGCACCTCGATTAGTTCTCGAGCTTTT
GGAGTACGTCGTCTTTAGGTTGGGGGGAGGGGTTTTATGCGATGGAGTTTCCCCACACTGAGTGGGTGGA
GACTGAAGTTAGGCCAGCTTGGCACTTGATGTAATTCTCCTTGGAATTTGCCCTTTTTGAGTTTGGATCT
TGGTTCATTCTCAAGCCTCAGACAGTGGTTCAAAGTTTTTTTCTTCCATTTCAGGTGTCGTGAGAAGGGC
GAATTCGACCCAAGTTTGTACAAAAAAGCAGGCTGGATCCAGGTGCCACCATGGTGAGCGAGCTGATTAA
GGAGAACATGCACATGAAGCTGTACATGGAGGGCACCGTGAACAACCACCACTTCAAGTGCACATCCGAG
GGCGAAGGCAAGCCCTACGAGGGCACCCAGACCATGAGAATCAAGGCGGTCGAGGGCGGCCCTCTCCCCT
TCGCCTTCGACATCCTGGCTACCAGCTTCATGTACGGCAGCAAAACCTTCATCAACCACACCCAGGGCAT
CCCCGACTTCTTTAAGCAGTCCTTCCCCGAGGGCTTCACATGGGAGAGAGTCACCACATACGAAGATGGG
GGCGTGCTGACCGCTACCCAGGACACCAGCCTCCAGGACGGCTGCCTCATCTACAACGTCAAGATCAGAG
GGGTGAACTTCCCATCCAACGGCCCTGTGATGCAGAAGAAAACACTCGGCTGGGAGGCCTCCACCGAGAC
ACTGTACCCCGCTGACGGCGGCCTGGAAGGCAGAGCCGACATGGCCCTGAAGCTCGTGGGCGGGGGCCAC
CTGATCTGCAACCTTAAGACCACATACAGATCCAAGAAACCCGCTAAGAACCTCAAGATGCCCGGCGTCT
ACTATGTGGACAGGAGACTGGAAAGAATCAAGGAGGCCGACAAAGAGACATACGTCGAGCAGCACGAGGT
GGCTGTGGCCAGATACTGCGACCTCCCTAGCAAACTGGGGCACAAACTTAATTGAGAATTCTACCACCCA
GCTTTCTTGTACAAAGTGGTACGTCTCAAGACCAGAGGTCTCTGCTTAAGCCGGCTGGGGTATTTGACAA
ACTGACATGGGGTATTTGACAAACTGACATGGGGTATTTGACAAACTGACATGGGGTATTTGACAAACTG
ACACAACCAGAAGAGACCTGTGCTTCACTCCTCAGGTGCAGGCTGCCTATCAGAAGGTGGTGGCTGGTGT
GGCCAATGCCCTGGCTCACAAATACCACTGAGATCTTTTTCCCTCTGCCAAAAATTATGGGGACATCATG
AAGCCCCTTGAGCATCTGACTTCTGGCTAATAAAGGAAATTTATTTTCATTGCAATAGTGTGTTGGAATT
TTTTGTGTCTCTCACTCGGAAGGACATATGGGAGGGCAAATCATTTAAAACATCAGAATGAGTATTTGGT
TTAGAGTTTGGCAACATATGCCCATATGCTGGCTGCCATGAACAAAGGTTGGCTATAAAGAGGTCATCAG
TATATGAAACAGCCCCCTGCTGTCCATTCCTTATTCCATAGAAAAGCCTTGACTTGAGGTTAGATTTTTT
TTATATTTTGTTTTGTGTTATTTTTTTCTTTAACATCCCTAAAATTTTCCTTACATGTTTTACTAGCCAG
ATTTTTCCTCCTCTCCTGACTACTCCCAGTCATAGCTGTCCCTCTTCTCTTATGGAGATCCCGAGCGGTG
CGTTTTTATGCTTGTAGTATTGTATAATGTTTTTAAGATCCAAGCTTCTGACCTCTTCTCTTCCTCCCAC
AGGGCCTCGAGACAATTGCATCGATGGTACCAGTGAAAGTCTGCAATGAATTCGAGTTGGCGCGCCTGTC
ATTCTAAATCTCTCTTTCAGCCTAAAGCTTTTTCCCCGTATCCCCCCAGGTGTCTGCAGGCTCAAAGAGC
AGCGAGAAGCGTTCAGAGGAAAGCGATCCCGTGCCACCTTCCCCGTGCCCGGGCTGTCCCCGCACGCTGC
CGGCTCGGGGATGCGGGGGGAGCGCCGGACCGGAGCGGAGCCCCGGGCGGCTCGCTGCTGCCCCCTAGCG
GGGGAGGGACGTAATTACATCCCTGGGGGCTTTGGGAGGGGGCTGTCCCCGTGAGCTCCCAGGCGCGCCT
GTCATTCTAAATCTCTCTTTCAGCCTAAAGCTTTTTCCCCGTATCCCCCCAGGTGTCTGCAGGCTCAAAG
AGCAGCGAGAAGCGTTCAGAGGAAAGCGATCCCGTGCCACCTTCCCCGTGCCCGGGCTGTCCCCGCACGC
TGCCGGCTCGGGGATGCGGGGGGAGCGCCGGACCGGAGCGGAGCCCCGGGCGGCTCGCTGCTGCCCCCTA
GCGGGGGAGGGACGTAATTACATCCCTGGGGGCTTTGGGGGGGGGCTGTCCCCGTGAGCTCCCAGGCGCG
CCAACTCGGTACCGTATCGATGTCGACGTTAACGCTAGTGATATCAACTTTGTATAGAAAAGTTGGCTCC
GAATTCGCCCTTGACAGCAGAGATCCAGTTTGGTTAATTAATTGGCTCCGGTGCCCGTCAGTGGGCAGAG
CGCACATCGCCCACAGTCCCCGAGAAGTTGTGGGGAGGGGTCGGCAATTGAACCGGTGCCTAGAGAAGGT
GGCGCGGGGTAAACTGGGAAAGTGATGTCGTGTACTGGCTCCGCCTTTTTCCCGAGGGTGGGGGAGAACC
GTATATAAGTGCAGTAGTCGCCGTGAACGTTCTTTTTCGCAACGGGTTTGCCGCCAGAACACAGGTAAGT
GCCGTGTGTGGTTCCCGCGGGCCTGGCCTCTTTACGGGTTATGGCCCTTGCGTGCCTTGAATTACTTCCA
CCTGGCTGCAGTACGTGATTCTTGATCCCGAGCTTCGGGTTGGAAGTGGGTGGGAGAGTTCGAGGCCTTG
CGCTTAAGGAGCCCCTTCGCCTCGTGCTTGAGTTGAGGCCTGGCCTGGGCGCTGGGGCCGCCGCGTGCGA
ATCTGGTGGCACCTTCGCGCCTGTCTCGCTGCTTTCGATAAGTCTCTAGCCATTTAAAATTTTTGATGAC
CTGCTGCGACGCTTTTTTTCTGGCAAGATAGTCTTGTAAATGCGGGCCAAGATCTGCACACTGGTATTTC
GGTTTTTGGGGCCGCGGGCGGCGACGGGGCCCGTGCGTCCCAGCGCACATGTTCGGCGAGGCGGGGCCTG
CGAGCGCGGCCACCGAGAATCGGACGGGGGTAGTCTCAAGCTGGCCGGCCTGCTCTGGTGCCTGGCCTCG
CGCCGCCGTGTATCGCCCCGCCCTGGGCGGCAAGGCTGGCCCGGTCGGCACCAGTTGCGTGAGCGGAAAG
ATGGCCGCTTCCCGGCCCTGCTGCAGGGAGCTCAAAATGGAGGACGCGGCGCTCGGGAGAGCGGGCGGGT
GAGTCACCCACACAAAGGAAAAGGGCCTTTCCGTCCTCAGCCGTCGCTTCATGTGACTCCACGGAGTACC
GGGCGCCGTCCAGGCACCTCGATTAGTTCTCGAGCTTTTGGAGTACGTCGTCTTTAGGTTGGGGGGAGGG
GTTTTATGCGATGGAGTTTCCCCACACTGAGTGGGTGGAGACTGAAGTTAGGCCAGCTTGGCACTTGATG
TAATTCTCCTTGGAATTTGCCCTTTTTGAGTTTGGATCTTGGTTCATTCTCAAGCCTCAGACAGTGGTTC
AAAGTTTTTTTCTTCCATTTCAGGTGTCGTGAGAAGGGCGAATTCGACCCAAGTTTGTACAAAAAAGCAG
GCTCGCCACCATGGTGAGCAAGGGCGAGGAGCTGTTCACCGGGGTGGTGCCCATCCTGGTCGAGCTGGAC
GGCGACGTAAACGGCCACAAGTTCAGCGTGAGGGGCGAGGGCGAGGGCGATGCCACCAACGGCAAGCTGA
CCCTGAAGTTCATCTGCACCACCGGCAAGCTGCCCGTGCCCTGGCCCACCCTCGTGACCACCCTGAGCCA
CGGCGTGCAGTGCTTCGCCCGCTACCCCGACCACATGAAGCAGCACGACTTCTTCAAGTCCGCCATGCCC
GAAGGCTACGTCCAGGAGCGCACCATCTTCTTCAAGGACGACGGCACCTACAAGACCCGCGCCGAGGTGA
AGTTCGAGGGCGACACCCTAGTGAACCGCATCGAGCTGAAGGGCGTCGACTTCAAGGAGGACGGCAACAT
CCTGGGGCACAAGCTGGAGTACAACTTCAACAGCCACAACATCTATATCATGGCCGTCAAGCAGAAGAAC
GGCATCAAGGTGAACTTCAAGATCCGCCACAACGTGGAGGACGGCAGCGTGCAGCTCGCCGACCACTACC
AGCAGAACACCCCCATCGGCGACGGCCCCGTGCTGCTGCCCGACAGCCACTACCTGAGCACCCAGTCCGT
GCTGAGCAAAGACCCCAACGAGAAGCGCGATCACATGGTCCTGCTGGAGTTCCGCACCGCCGCCGGGATC
ACTCTCGGCATGGACGAGCTGTACAAGTAATACCACCCAGCTTTCTTGTACAAAGTGGTACGCGTGAATT
CACTCCTCAGGTGCAGGCTGCCTATCAGAAGGTGGTGGCTGGTGTGGCCAATGCCCTGGCTCACAAATAC
CACTGAGATCTTTTTCCCTCTGCCAAAAATTATGGGGACATCATGAAGCCCCTTGAGCATCTGACTTCTG
GCTAATAAAGGAAATTTATTTTCATTGCAATAGTGTGTTGGAATTTTTTGTGTCTCTCACTCGGAAGGAC
ATATGGGAGGGCAAATCATTTAAAACATCAGAATGAGTATTTGGTTTAGAGTTTGGCAACATATGCCCAT
ATGCTGGCTGCCATGAACAAAGGTTGGCTATAAAGAGGTCATCAGTATATGAAACAGCCCCCTGCTGTCC
ATTCCTTATTCCATAGAAAAGCCTTGACTTGAGGTTAGATTTTTTTTATATTTTGTTTTGTGTTATTTTT
TTCTTTAACATCCCTAAAATTTTCCTTACATGTTTTACTAGCCAGATTTTTCCTCCTCTCCTGACTACTC
CCAGTCATAGCTGTCCCTCTTCTCTTATGGAGATCCCTCGACCTGCAGCCCAAGCTTGGCGTAATCATGG
TCATAGCTGTTTCCTGTGTGAAATTGTTATCCGCTCACAATTCCACACAACATACGAGCCGGAAGCATAA
AGTGTAAAGCCTGGGGTGCCTAATGAGTGAGCTAACTCACATTAATTGCGTTGCGCTCACTGCCCGCTTT
CCAGTCGGGAAACCTGTCGTGCCAGCGGATCGACAGTACTAAGCTTGGTCTAATACCCAATCTCTCGTCT
TATCCAGATGTTTTATACGCCTCTGGCCCGTGTCTCAAAATCTCTGATGTTACATTGCACAAGATAAAAT
AATATCATCATGAACAATAAAACTGTCTGCTTACATAAACAGTAATACAAGGGGTGTTATGAGCCATATT
CAACGGGAAACGTCGAGGCCGCGATTAAATTCCAACATGGATGCTGATTTATATGGGTATAAATGGGCTC
GCGATAATGTCGGGCAATCAGGTGCGACAATCTATCGCTTGTATGGGAAGCCCGATGCGCCAGAGTTGTT
TCTGAAACATGGCAAAGGTAGCGTTGCCAATGATGTTACAGATGAGATGGTCAGACTAAACTGGCTGACG
GAATTTATGCCTCTTCCGACCATCAAGCATTTTATCCGTACTCCTGATGATGCATGGTTACTCACCACTG
CGATCCCCGGAAAAACAGCATTCCAGGTATTAGAAGAATATCCTGATTCAGGTGAAAATATTGTTGATGC
GCTGGCAGTGTTCCTGCGCCGGTTGCATTCGATTCCTGTTTGTAATTGTCCTTTTAACAGCGATCGCGTA
TTTCGTCTCGCTCAGGCGCAATCACGAATGAATAACGGTTTGGTTGATGCGAGTGATTTTGATGACGAGC
GTAATGGCTGGCCTGTTGAACAAGTCTGGAAAGAAATGCATAAACTTTTGCCATTCTCACCGGATTCAGT
CGTCACTCATGGTGATTTCTCACTTGATAACCTTATTTTTGACGAGGGGAAATTAATAGGTTGTATTGAT
GTTGGACGAGTCGGAATCGCAGACCGATACCAGGATCTTGCCATCCTATGGAACTGCCTCGGTGAGTTTT
CTCCTTCATTACAGAAACGGCTTTTTCAAAAATATGGTATTGATAATCCTGATATGAATAAATTGCAGTT
TCATTTGATGCTCGATGAGTTTTTCTAATCAGAATTGGTTAATTGGTTGTAACACTGGCAGAGCATTACG
CTGACTTGACGGGACGGCGCAAGCTCATGACCAAAATCCCTTAACGTGAGTTACGCGTCGTTCCACTGAG
CGTCAGAGGTATCACTAGTATTACAGAGGTAAGTTATAACAGTCGCCTAACCC
Features (pLannotate 1.2.2; 28 found; start..end, strand, type, name):
     87..675     -  rep_origin     ori: high-copy-number ColE1/pMB1/pBR322/pUC origin of replication
    846..1706    -  CDS            AmpR: β-lactamase; bla; confers resistance to ampicillin, carbenicillin, and related antibiotics
   1707..1778    -  promoter       AmpR promoter: bla
   1857..2456    +  CDS            PuroR: puromycin N-acetyltransferase; pac from Streptomyces alboniger; confers resistance to puromycin
   2461..2541    +  CDS            HBB (fragment): HBB_PONPY - Experimental evidence at transcript level: Swiss-Prot protein existence level 2. Involved in oxygen transport from the lung to the various peripheral tissues. From Pongo pygmaeus (Bornean orangutan).
   2612..2667    +  polyA_signal   β-globin poly(A) signal: rabbit β-globin polyadenylation signal (Gil and Proudfoot, 1987)
   3646..3666    +  protein_bind   attB4: mutant version of attB; core recombination site for the Gateway® BP reaction BP Clonase™
   3734..3945    +  promoter       EF-1α core promoter: core promoter for human elongation factor EF-1α
   3946..4884    +  intron         EF-1α intron A: intron upstream of the start codon of human EF-1α
   4911..4931    +  protein_bind   attB1: mutant version of attB; core recombination site for the Gateway® BP reaction BP Clonase™
   4951..5646    +  CDS            mKate2: mKate2 is a basic (constitutively fluorescent) red fluorescent protein published in 2009, derived from Entacmaea quadricolor. It is reported to be a rapidly-maturing monomer with moderate acid sensitivity.
   5666..5690    -  protein_bind   attB2: mutant version of attB; recombination site for the Gateway® BP reaction BP Clonase™
   5834..5908    +  CDS            HBB (fragment): HBB_PONPY - Experimental evidence at transcript level: Swiss-Prot protein existence level 2. Involved in oxygen transport from the lung to the various peripheral tissues. From Pongo pygmaeus (Bornean orangutan).
   5979..6034    +  polyA_signal   β-globin poly(A) signal: rabbit β-globin polyadenylation signal (Gil and Proudfoot, 1987)
   6418..6443    +  misc_feature   SA: splice acceptor site
   7115..7135    +  protein_bind   attB4: mutant version of attB; core recombination site for the Gateway® BP reaction BP Clonase™
   7203..7414    +  promoter       EF-1α core promoter: core promoter for human elongation factor EF-1α
   7415..8353    +  intron         EF-1α intron A: intron upstream of the start codon of human EF-1α
   8380..8400    +  protein_bind   attB1: mutant version of attB; core recombination site for the Gateway® BP reaction BP Clonase™
   8411..9127    +  CDS            EBFP2: EBFP2 is a basic (constitutively fluorescent) blue fluorescent protein published in 2007, derived from Aequorea victoria. It is reported to be a rapidly-maturing monomer with moderate acid sensitivity.
   9135..9159    -  protein_bind   attB2: mutant version of attB; recombination site for the Gateway® BP reaction BP Clonase™
   9163..9243    +  CDS            HBB (fragment): HBB_PONPY - Experimental evidence at transcript level: Swiss-Prot protein existence level 2. Involved in oxygen transport from the lung to the various peripheral tissues. From Pongo pygmaeus (Bornean orangutan).
   9314..9369    +  polyA_signal   β-globin poly(A) signal: rabbit β-globin polyadenylation signal (Gil and Proudfoot, 1987)
   9752..9774    -  protein_bind   lac operator (fragment): The lac repressor binds to the lac operator to inhibit transcription in E. coli. This inhibition can be relieved by adding lactose or isopropyl-β-D-thiogalactopyranoside (IPTG). lac repressor encoded by lacI
   9778..9808    -  promoter       lac promoter: promoter for the E. coli lac operon
   9823..9844    -  protein_bind   CAP binding site: CAP binding activates transcription in the presence of cAMP. E. coli catabolite activator protein
   9857..9896    -  CDS            lacI (fragment): lac repressor; lacI; The lac repressor binds to the lac operator to inhibit transcription in E. coli. This inhibition can be relieved by adding lactose or isopropyl-β-D-thiogalactopyranoside (IPTG).
  10069..10878   +  CDS            KanR: aminoglycoside phosphotransferase; aph(3')-Ia; confers resistance to kanamycin in bacteria or G418 (Geneticin®) in eukaryotes
