[The description below was written by a language model from this plasmid's Addgene catalogue record and pLannotate feature annotations shown in this document.]
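Description:
LSB-hsa-miR-223-3p is a mammalian expression and synthetic-biology plasmid of about 11 kb, built on the Low Sensor Backbone (LSB) and designed as a fluorescent reporter of microRNA activity. It replicates in E. coli from a high-copy ColE1/pUC-type origin and carries both a β-lactamase gene (ampicillin resistance) and an aph(3')-Ia gene (kanamycin resistance), with both antibiotics listed for selection. A puromycin N-acetyltransferase coding sequence followed by a rabbit β-globin polyadenylation signal allows puromycin selection in mammalian cells. The feature table does not annotate a promoter for this cassette.

The payload consists of two parallel transcription units, each driven by the human EF-1α core promoter with its intron A and terminated by a rabbit β-globin poly(A) signal. One unit expresses the red fluorescent protein mKate2 and the other the blue fluorescent protein EBFP2. Gateway attB4, attB1 and attB2 sites flanking the promoters and coding sequences are remnants of modular assembly. According to the record, a target site for human miR-223-3p lies in the 3' UTR of the mKate2 transcript, although the feature table does not annotate it separately. In cells containing active miR-223-3p the mKate2 message is repressed, while EBFP2 is unaffected and serves as an internal reference for plasmid delivery and expression. The mKate2-to-EBFP2 ratio therefore reports miRNA activity.

The depositor notes that the repeated poly(A) elements make the plasmid inherently unstable. They also note small discrepancies between the deposited sequence and the physical plasmid, including 10 bp insertions flanking the puromycin coding region that do not impair selection.
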