Addgene plasmid #103369: LSB-hsa-miR-223-3p
Purpose: Used to sense miRNA activity using fluorescence based tools. hsa-miR-223-3p target in 3' UTR of of mKate. miRNA activity can be measured by the repression of mKate2 relative to EBFP2 fluorescent proteins . Plasmid is inherently unstable; please see Depositor Comments
Depositing lab: Ron Weiss. Depositing organization: Massachusetts Institute of Technology. Publication: A mixed antagonistic/synergistic miRNA repression model enables accurate predictions of multi-input miRNA sensor activity. Gam JJ, Babb J, Weiss R. Nat Commun. 2018 Jun 22;9(1):2430. doi: 10.1038/s41467-018-04575-0. PubMed 29934631.
Backbone
  Vector backbone: Low Sensor Backbone (LSB)
  Vector type: Mammalian Expression, Synthetic Biology
Growth in bacteria
  Bacterial resistance: Ampicillin and Kanamycin, 100 & 50 μg/mL
  Growth temperature: 30°C
  Growth strain: NEB Stable
  Copy number: High Copy
Gene/Insert
  Gene/Insert name: hsa-miR-223-3p target
  Species: H. sapiens (human)
  Entrez Gene: MIR223 (a.k.a. MIRN223, miRNA223, mir-223)
  Promoter: EF-1a
  Cloning method: Gibson Cloning
Terms and licenses: Academic/Nonprofit Terms; Industry Terms: Not Available to Industry
Depositor comments: Please note that this plasmid is inherently unstable due to a repeating poly A element. We recommend performing a diagnostic digest on multiple colonies upon receipt. The depositors would like to note the presence of several discrepancies between the depositor sequence and physical plasmid sequence. In particular, the sequences upstream and downstream of the puromycin coding region have 10 bp insertions which do not affect the ability to perform puromycin selection. The sequences for those regions within the physical plasmids are as follows: Upstream of Puro: GAATTCGACCGCCTGTCTCAAGGTGCCACC; Downstream of Puro: GCTTTGAGACTACGCGTGAATTCACTCCTC.
How to cite: LSB-hsa-miR-223-3p was a gift from Ron Weiss (Addgene plasmid # 103369 ; http://n2t.net/addgene:103369 ; RRID:Addgene_103369)
