>Addgene plasmid #103369 | LSB-hsa-miR-223-3p | depositor partial sequence | sequence record 195788 | hsa-miR-223-3p target
TGGGGTATTTGACAAACTGACA
