>Addgene plasmid #103369 | LSB-hsa-miR-223-3p | addgene partial sequence | sequence record 251699 | mKate2-F 5'-ACCCGCTAAGAACCTCAAGA-3'
AAGGAGGCCGACAAAGAGACATACGTCGAGCAGCACGAGGTGGCTGTGGCCAGATACTGCGACCTCCCTA
GCAAACTGGGGCACAAACTTAATTGAGAATTCTACCACCCAGCTTTCTTGTACAAAGTGGTACGTCTCAA
GACCAGAGGTCTCTGCTTAAGCCGGCTGGGGTATTTGACAAACTGACATGGGGTATTTGACAAACTGACA
TGGGGTATTTGACAAACTGACATGGGGTATTTGACAAACTGACACAACCAGAA
